Addgene plasmid #23011: pSEL1
Depositing lab: James Bowie. Depositing organization: University of California, Los Angeles (UCLA). Publication: Genetic selection system for improving recombinant membrane protein expression in E. coli. Massey-Gendel E, Zhao A, Boulting G, Kim HY, Balamotis MA, Seligman LM, Nakamoto RK, Bowie JU. Protein Sci. 2009 Feb . 18(2):372-83. 10.1002/pro.39 PubMed 19165721.
Backbone
  Vector backbone: pBAD/HisA & pBThybrid
  Backbone manufacturer: Invitrogen
  Backbone size w/o insert (bp): 4000
  Vector type: Bacterial Expression
Growth in bacteria
  Bacterial resistance: Chloramphenicol, 25 μg/mL
  Growth temperature: 37°C
  Growth strain: DH5alpha
  Copy number: High Copy
Gene/Insert
  Gene/Insert name: DHFR (alt name: dihydrofolate reductase)
  Species: M. musculus (mouse)
  Insert size (bp): 620
  GenBank ID: NP_034179
  Entrez Gene: Dhfr (a.k.a. 8430436I03Rik)
  Tag / fusion protein: 6 His Tag (not in frame) (N terminal on backbone); Xpress epitope (not in frame) (N terminal on backbone)
  Cloning method: Restriction Enzyme; 5′ cloning site KpnI (not destroyed); 3′ cloning site HindIII (destroyed during cloning)
  Sequencing primers: 5′ pBAD forward; 3′ pBAD reverse
Terms and licenses: Academic/Nonprofit Terms; Industry Terms: Not Available to Industry
How to cite: pSEL1 was a gift from James Bowie (Addgene plasmid # 23011 ; http://n2t.net/addgene:23011 ; RRID:Addgene_23011)
