[The description below was written by a language model from this plasmid's Addgene catalogue record.]
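Description:
pSEL1 is a bacterial expression plasmid for E. coli, built as a hybrid of the Invitrogen pBAD/HisA vector and a pBT-type backbone (recorded as "pBThybrid"), with a backbone of about 4 kb. It is selected with chloramphenicol and is listed as high copy. The record does not include a feature table, so the origin of replication and the promoter are not explicitly stated. The pBAD/HisA parentage and the use of pBAD forward and reverse sequencing primers suggest that the insert sits in the arabinose-inducible araBAD expression cassette, but this is an inference rather than a recorded fact.

The insert is mouse dihydrofolate reductase (Dhfr), about 620 bp, cloned between KpnI (retained) and HindIII (destroyed during cloning). The backbone's N-terminal 6xHis tag and Xpress epitope are present but noted as not in frame with DHFR, so as supplied they are not expected to be fused to the DHFR coding sequence. The retained KpnI site upstream of DHFR would be a natural place to insert another open reading frame, although the record does not describe this step.

The associated publication describes a genetic selection system for improving recombinant membrane protein expression in E. coli. Mouse DHFR is commonly used as a selectable marker in bacteria because it is much less sensitive to trimethoprim than the bacterial enzyme, so a target protein fused to it can link expression level to survival under drug selection. The record itself does not spell out the fusion design or the selection conditions, so these details should be taken from the original study.
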