>Addgene plasmid #23011 | pSEL1 | addgene partial sequence | sequence record 28926 | 23011 with mDHFR-R 5'-GAAAATGAGCTCCTCGTGGT
CTGAGAACTATATTAATTCTGTCCTTTAAAGGTCGATTCTTCTCAGGAATGGAGAACCAGGTTTTCCTAC
CCATAATCACCAGATTCTGTTTACCTTCCACTGAAGAGGTTGTGGTCATTCTTTGGAAGTACTTGAACTC
GTTCCTGAGCGGAGGCCAGGGTAGGTCTCCGTTCTTGCCAATCCCCATATTTTGGGACACGGCGACGATG
CAGTTCAATGGTCGAACCATGCCAGAGGTGCCAGAGGTGCCAGAGGTGCCAGAGGTCGGCCGGGTACCAG
CTGCAGATCTCGAGCTCGGATCCCCATCGATCCTTATCGTCATCGTCGTACAGATCCCGACCCATTTGCT
GTCCACCAGTCATGCTAGCCATACCATGATGATGATGATGATGAGAACCCCCCATGGTTAATTCCTCCTG
TTAGCCCAAAAAACGGGTATGGAGAAACAGTAGAGAGTTGCGATAAAAAGCGTCAGGTAGGATCCGCTAA
TCTTATGGATAAAAATGCTATGGCATAGCAAAGTGTGACGCCGTGCAAATAATCAATGTGGACTTTTCTG
CCGTGATTATAGACACTTTTGTTACGCGTTTTTGTCATGGCTTTGGTCCCGCTTTGTTACAGAATGCTTT
TAATAAGCGGGGTTACCGGTTTGGTTAGCGAGAAGAGCCAGTAAAAGACGCAGTGACGGCAATGTCTGAT
GCAATATGGACAAT
