>Addgene plasmid #23011 | pSEL1 | addgene partial sequence | sequence record 28927 | 23011 with pBAD-F
CGCAACAGCCAGCTCAAACGTCGTGAGACAGTTTGTAGCTTTTAGTCTTTCTTCTCGTAGACTTCAAACT
TATACTTGATGCCTTTTTCCTCCTGGACCTCAGAGAGGACGCCTGGGTATTCTGGGAGAAGTTTATATTT
CCCCAAATCAATTTCTGGGAAAAACGTGTCACTTTCAAATTCCTGCATGATCCTTGTCACAAAGAGTCTG
AGGTGGCCTGGTTGATTCATGGCTTCCTGGTAAACAGAACTGCCTCCGACTATCCAAACCATGTCTACTT
TACTTGCCAATTCCGGTTGTTCAATAAGTCTTAAGGCATCATCCAAACTTTTGGCAAGAAAATGAGCTCC
TCGTGGTGGTTCTTTGAGTTCTCTACTGAGAACTATATTAATTCTGTCCTTTAAAGGTCGATTCTTCTCA
GGAATGGAGAACCAGGTTTTCCTACCCATAATCACCAGATTCTGTTTACCTTCCACTGAAGAGGTTGTGG
TCATTCTTTGGAAGTACTTGAACTCGTTCCTGAGCGGAGGCCAGGGTAGGTCTCCGTTCTTGCCAATCCC
CATATTTTGGGACACGGCGACGATGCAGTTCAATGGTCGAACCATGCCAGAGGTGCCAGAGGTGCCAGAG
GTGCCAGAGGTCGGCCGGGTACCAGCTGCAGATCTCGAGCTCGGAT
